Addgene plasmid #76560: ADCK4 gRNA (BRDN0001145019)
Purpose: 3rd generation lentiviral gRNA plasmid targeting human ADCK4
Depositing lab: John Doench & David Root. Depositing organization: Broad Institute. Publication: Optimized sgRNA design to maximize activity and minimize off-target effects of CRISPR-Cas9. Doench JG, Fusi N, Sullender M, Hegde M, Vaimberg EW, Donovan KF, Smith I, Tothova Z, Wilen C, Orchard R, Virgin HW, Listgarten J, Root DE. Nat Biotechnol. 2016 Jan 18. doi: 10.1038/nbt.3437. PubMed 26780180.
Backbone
  Vector backbone: lentiGuide-Puro
  Backbone manufacturer: Zhang Lab (Addgene plasmid # 52963)
  Vector type: Mammalian Expression, Lentiviral, CRISPR
  Selectable markers: Puromycin
Growth in bacteria
  Bacterial resistance: Ampicillin, 100 μg/mL
  Growth temperature: 37°C
  Growth strain: DH5alpha
  Copy number: High Copy
Gene/Insert
  Gene/Insert name: ADCK4 (alt names: ADCK4; NM_001142555.2)
  gRNA/shRNA sequence: GGAGTGTGACTACCGTCGTG
  Species: H. sapiens (human)
  Promoter: hU6
  Cloning method: Unknown
  Sequencing primers: 5′ U6-F; 3′ pS2-R
Terms and licenses: Academic/Nonprofit Terms; Industry Terms: Not Available to Industry
Depositor comments: The gRNA was designed to target the following Genbank reference sequence(s): NM_001142555.2,NM_024876.3. Note that this plasmid does NOT contain Cas9. It should be used in conjunction with lentiCas9-Blast (Addgene #52962) or otherwise with cell lines already expressing Cas9. Browse the full kinome gRNA library at http://www.addgene.org/pooled-library/broadgpp-human-kinome/ or visit http://www.broadinstitute.org/rnai/public/ for detailed protocols and information.
How to cite: ADCK4 gRNA (BRDN0001145019) was a gift from John Doench & David Root (Addgene plasmid # 76560 ; http://n2t.net/addgene:76560 ; RRID:Addgene_76560)
