[The description below was written by a language model from this plasmid's Addgene catalogue record and pLannotate feature annotations shown in this document.]
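Description:
ADCK4 gRNA (BRDN0001145019) is a third-generation lentiviral guide RNA plasmid built on the lentiGuide-Puro backbone and designed to target the human ADCK4 gene for CRISPR-Cas9 editing. It is one of the individual clones associated with a human kinome gRNA library. In bacteria it is maintained at high copy through a ColE1/pUC-type origin and selected with ampicillin via the β-lactamase gene. An f1 origin, an SV40 origin and remnants of a lac/T7/T3 cloning region are also annotated in the backbone.

The transfer cassette is framed by an RSV promoter fused to a truncated HIV-1 5' LTR and a self-inactivating ΔU3 3' LTR. This arrangement makes genomic RNA production Tat-independent and leaves the integrated provirus without LTR promoter activity. Between the LTRs lie the Ψ packaging signal with a partial gag sequence, the Rev response element for nuclear export of the unspliced viral RNA, and a cPPT/CTS element that aids nuclear import. The payload has two expression units. A human U6 RNA polymerase III promoter drives the ADCK4-specific spacer joined to the Streptococcus pyogenes guide RNA scaffold. Separately, an EF-1α promoter with its intron A drives puromycin N-acetyltransferase for selection of transduced mammalian cells. A WPRE follows the puromycin resistance gene to enhance transcript expression.

The plasmid does not encode Cas9, so it is meant to be used with a separate Cas9 lentivector or in cells that already express Cas9. Typical use is packaging into lentivirus, transduction and puromycin selection to knock out ADCK4.
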