Features (pLannotate 1.2.2; 29 found; start..end, strand, type, name):
     14..80      +  CDS            small t antigen (fragment): SV40 (simian virus 40) small t antigen
    106..317     +  promoter       EF-1α core promoter: core promoter for human elongation factor EF-1α
    318..1256    +  intron         EF-1α intron A: intron upstream of the start codon of human EF-1α
   1278..1877    +  CDS            PuroR (fragment): puromycin N-acetyltransferase; pac from Streptomyces; confers resistance to puromycin
   1893..2481    +  misc_feature   WPRE: woodchuck hepatitis virus posttranscriptional regulatory element
   2532..2551    +  misc_feature   cPPT/CTS (fragment): central polypurine tract and central termination sequence of HIV-1
   2553..2786    +  LTR            3' LTR (ΔU3): self-inactivating 3' long terminal repeat (LTR) from HIV-1
   2864..2985    +  polyA_signal   SV40 poly(A) signal: SV40 polyadenylation signal
   3025..3160    +  rep_origin     SV40 ori: SV40 origin of replication
   3181..3199    -  promoter       T7 promoter: promoter for bacteriophage T7 RNA polymerase
   3207..3362    +  CDS            lacZα (fragment): LacZα fragment of β-galactosidase; lacZ fragment
   3367..3795    +  rep_origin     f1 ori (sequence partly withheld): f1 bacteriophage origin of replication; arrow indicates direction of (+) strand synthesis
   3848..3952    +  promoter       AmpR promoter: bla
   3953..4813    +  CDS            AmpR: β-lactamase; bla; confers resistance to ampicillin, carbenicillin, and related antibiotics
   4984..5572    +  rep_origin     ori: high-copy-number ColE1/pMB1/pBR322/pUC origin of replication
   5755..5847    +  CDS            lacI (fragment): lac repressor; lacI; The lac repressor binds to the lac operator to inhibit transcription in E. coli. This inhibition can be relieved by adding lactose or isopropyl-β-D-thiogalactopyranoside (IPTG).
   5860..5881    +  protein_bind   CAP binding site: CAP binding activates transcription in the presence of cAMP. E. coli catabolite activator protein
   5896..5926    +  promoter       lac promoter: promoter for the E. coli lac operon
   5934..5950    +  protein_bind   lac operator: The lac repressor binds to the lac operator to inhibit transcription in E. coli. This inhibition can be relieved by adding lactose or isopropyl-β-D-thiogalactopyranoside (IPTG). lac repressor encoded by lacI
   5995..6013    +  promoter       T3 promoter: promoter for bacteriophage T3 RNA polymerase
   6041..6267    +  promoter       RSV promoter: Rous sarcoma virus enhancer/promoter
   6268..6448    +  LTR            5' LTR (truncated): truncated 5' long terminal repeat (LTR) from HIV-1
   6495..6620    +  misc_feature   HIV-1 Ψ: packaging signal of human immunodeficiency virus type 1
   6604..6967    +  CDS            HIV-1 gag (fragment): gag protein from human immunodeficiency virus 1; gag
   7113..7346    +  misc_feature   RRE: The Rev response element (RRE) of HIV-1 allows for Rev-dependent mRNA export from the nucleus to the cytoplasm.
   7723..7749    +  CDS            Rev (fragment): human immunodeficiency virus 1 (HIV-1) Rev protein; rev; enhances nuclear export of unspliced and incompletely spliced viral mRNAs
   7753..7993    +  promoter       U6 promoter: RNA polymerase III promoter for human U6 snRNA
   8023..8098    +  misc_RNA       gRNA scaffold: guide RNA scaffold for the Streptococcus pyogenes CRISPR/Cas9 system
   8154..8271    +  misc_feature   cPPT/CTS: central polypurine tract and central termination sequence of HIV-1
>Addgene plasmid #76560 | ADCK4 gRNA (BRDN0001145019) | addgene full sequence | sequence record 186070 | Addgene Assembled Sequence
CCCGGGTGCAAAGATGGATAAAGTTTTAAACAGAGAGGAATCTTTGCAGCTAATGGACCTTCTAGGTCTT
GAAAGGAGTGGGAATTGGCTCCGGTGCCCGTCAGTGGGCAGAGCGCACATCGCCCACAGTCCCCGAGAAG
TTGGGGGGAGGGGTCGGCAATTGATCCGGTGCCTAGAGAAGGTGGCGCGGGGTAAACTGGGAAAGTGATG
TCGTGTACTGGCTCCGCCTTTTTCCCGAGGGTGGGGGAGAACCGTATATAAGTGCAGTAGTCGCCGTGAA
CGTTCTTTTTCGCAACGGGTTTGCCGCCAGAACACAGGTAAGTGCCGTGTGTGGTTCCCGCGGGCCTGGC
CTCTTTACGGGTTATGGCCCTTGCGTGCCTTGAATTACTTCCACCTGGCTGCAGTACGTGATTCTTGATC
CCGAGCTTCGGGTTGGAAGTGGGTGGGAGAGTTCGAGGCCTTGCGCTTAAGGAGCCCCTTCGCCTCGTGC
TTGAGTTGAGGCCTGGCCTGGGCGCTGGGGCCGCCGCGTGCGAATCTGGTGGCACCTTCGCGCCTGTCTC
GCTGCTTTCGATAAGTCTCTAGCCATTTAAAATTTTTGATGACCTGCTGCGACGCTTTTTTTCTGGCAAG
ATAGTCTTGTAAATGCGGGCCAAGATCTGCACACTGGTATTTCGGTTTTTGGGGCCGCGGGCGGCGACGG
GGCCCGTGCGTCCCAGCGCACATGTTCGGCGAGGCGGGGCCTGCGAGCGCGGCCACCGAGAATCGGACGG
GGGTAGTCTCAAGCTGGCCGGCCTGCTCTGGTGCCTGGCCTCGCGCCGCCGTGTATCGCCCCGCCCTGGG
CGGCAAGGCTGGCCCGGTCGGCACCAGTTGCGTGAGCGGAAAGATGGCCGCTTCCCGGCCCTGCTGCAGG
GAGCTCAAAATGGAGGACGCGGCGCTCGGGAGAGCGGGCGGGTGAGTCACCCACACAAAGGAAAAGGGCC
TTTCCGTCCTCAGCCGTCGCTTCATGTGACTCCACGGAGTACCGGGCGCCGTCCAGGCACCTCGATTAGT
TCTCGAGCTTTTGGAGTACGTCGTCTTTAGGTTGGGGGGAGGGGTTTTATGCGATGGAGTTTCCCCACAC
TGAGTGGGTGGAGACTGAAGTTAGGCCAGCTTGGCACTTGATGTAATTCTCCTTGGAATTTGCCCTTTTT
GAGTTTGGATCTTGGTTCATTCTCAAGCCTCAGACAGTGGTTCAAAGTTTTTTTCTTCCATTTCAGGTGT
CGTGACGTACGGCCACCATGACCGAGTACAAGCCCACGGTGCGCCTCGCCACCCGCGACGACGTCCCCAG
GGCCGTACGCACCCTCGCCGCCGCGTTCGCCGACTACCCCGCCACGCGCCACACCGTCGATCCGGACCGC
CACATCGAGCGGGTCACCGAGCTGCAAGAACTCTTCCTCACGCGCGTCGGGCTCGACATCGGCAAGGTGT
GGGTCGCGGACGACGGCGCCGCCGTGGCGGTCTGGACCACGCCGGAGAGCGTCGAAGCGGGGGCGGTGTT
CGCCGAGATCGGCCCGCGCATGGCCGAGTTGAGCGGTTCCCGGCTGGCCGCGCAGCAACAGATGGAAGGC
CTCCTGGCGCCGCACCGGCCCAAGGAGCCCGCGTGGTTCCTGGCCACCGTCGGAGTCTCGCCCGACCACC
AGGGCAAGGGTCTGGGCAGCGCCGTCGTGCTCCCCGGAGTGGAGGCGGCCGAGCGCGCCGGGGTGCCCGC
CTTCCTGGAGACCTCCGCGCCCCGCAACCTCCCCTTCTACGAGCGGCTCGGCTTCACCGTCACCGCCGAC
GTCGAGGTGCCCGAAGGACCGCGCACCTGGTGCATGACCCGCAAGCCCGGTGCCTGAACGCGTTAAGTCG
ACAATCAACCTCTGGATTACAAAATTTGTGAAAGATTGACTGGTATTCTTAACTATGTTGCTCCTTTTAC
GCTATGTGGATACGCTGCTTTAATGCCTTTGTATCATGCTATTGCTTCCCGTATGGCTTTCATTTTCTCC
TCCTTGTATAAATCCTGGTTGCTGTCTCTTTATGAGGAGTTGTGGCCCGTTGTCAGGCAACGTGGCGTGG
TGTGCACTGTGTTTGCTGACGCAACCCCCACTGGTTGGGGCATTGCCACCACCTGTCAGCTCCTTTCCGG
GACTTTCGCTTTCCCCCTCCCTATTGCCACGGCGGAACTCATCGCCGCCTGCCTTGCCCGCTGCTGGACA
GGGGCTCGGCTGTTGGGCACTGACAATTCCGTGGTGTTGTCGGGGAAATCATCGTCCTTTCCTTGGCTGC
TCGCCTGTGTTGCCACCTGGATTCTGCGCGGGACGTCCTTCTGCTACGTCCCTTCGGCCCTCAATCCAGC
GGACCTTCCTTCCCGCGGCCTGCTGCCGGCTCTGCGGCCTCTTCCGCGTCTTCGCCTTCGCCCTCAGACG
AGTCGGATCTCCCTTTGGGCCGCCTCCCCGCGTCGACTTTAAGACCAATGACTTACAAGGCAGCTGTAGA
TCTTAGCCACTTTTTAAAAGAAAAGGGGGGACTGGAAGGGCTAATTCACTCCCAACGAAGACAAGATCTG
CTTTTTGCTTGTACTGGGTCTCTCTGGTTAGACCAGATCTGAGCCTGGGAGCTCTCTGGCTAACTAGGGA
ACCCACTGCTTAAGCCTCAATAAAGCTTGCCTTGAGTGCTTCAAGTAGTGTGTGCCCGTCTGTTGTGTGA
CTCTGGTAACTAGAGATCCCTCAGACCCTTTTAGTCAGTGTGGAAAATCTCTAGCAGTACGTATAGTAGT
TCATGTCATCTTATTATTCAGTATTTATAACTTGCAAAGAAATGAATATCAGAGAGTGAGAGGAACTTGT
TTATTGCAGCTTATAATGGTTACAAATAAAGCAATAGCATCACAAATTTCACAAATAAAGCATTTTTTTC
ACTGCATTCTAGTTGTGGTTTGTCCAAACTCATCAATGTATCTTATCATGTCTGGCTCTAGCTATCCCGC
CCCTAACTCCGCCCATCCCGCCCCTAACTCCGCCCAGTTCCGCCCATTCTCCGCCCCATGGCTGACTAAT
TTTTTTTATTTATGCAGAGGCCGAGGCCGCCTCGGCCTCTGAGCTATTCCAGAAGTAGTGAGGAGGCTTT
TTTGGAGGCCTAGGGACGTACCCAATTCGCCCTATAGTGAGTCGTATTACGCGCGCTCACTGGCCGTCGT
TTTACAACGTCGTGACTGGGAAAACCCTGGCGTTACCCAACTTAATCGCCTTGCAGCACATCCCCCTTTC
GCCAGCTGGCGTAATAGCGAAGAGGCCCGCACCGATCGCCCTTCCCAACAGTTGCGCAGCCTGAATGGCG
AATGGG
[124 nt withheld, positions 3367-3490]
C
[91 nt withheld, positions 3492-3582]
A
[49 nt withheld, positions 3584-3632]
CCTTTGACGTTGGAGTCCACGTTCTTT
[37 nt withheld, positions 3660-3696]
ACCCTATCTCGGTCTATTCTTTTGATTTATAAGGGATTTTGCCGATTTCGGCCTATTGGTTAAAAAATGA
GCTGATTTAACAAAAATTTAACGCGAATTTTAACAAAATATTAACGCTTACAATTTAGGTGGCACTTTTC
GGGGAAATGTGCGCGGAACCCCTATTTGTTTATTTTTCTAAATACATTCAAATATGTATCCGCTCATGAG
ACAATAACCCTGATAAATGCTTCAATAATATTGAAAAAGGAAGAGTATGAGTATTCAACATTTCCGTGTC
GCCCTTATTCCCTTTTTTGCGGCATTTTGCCTTCCTGTTTTTGCTCACCCAGAAACGCTGGTGAAAGTAA
AAGATGCTGAAGATCAGTTGGGTGCACGAGTGGGTTACATCGAACTGGATCTCAACAGCGGTAAGATCCT
TGAGAGTTTTCGCCCCGAAGAACGTTTTCCAATGATGAGCACTTTTAAAGTTCTGCTATGTGGCGCGGTA
TTATCCCGTATTGACGCCGGGCAAGAGCAACTCGGTCGCCGCATACACTATTCTCAGAATGACTTGGTTG
AGTACTCACCAGTCACAGAAAAGCATCTTACGGATGGCATGACAGTAAGAGAATTATGCAGTGCTGCCAT
AACCATGAGTGATAACACTGCGGCCAACTTACTTCTGACAACGATCGGAGGACCGAAGGAGCTAACCGCT
TTTTTGCACAACATGGGGGATCATGTAACTCGCCTTGATCGTTGGGAACCGGAGCTGAATGAAGCCATAC
CAAACGACGAGCGTGACACCACGATGCCTGTAGCAATGGCAACAACGTTGCGCAAACTATTAACTGGCGA
ACTACTTACTCTAGCTTCCCGGCAACAATTAATAGACTGGATGGAGGCGGATAAAGTTGCAGGACCACTT
CTGCGCTCGGCCCTTCCGGCTGGCTGGTTTATTGCTGATAAATCTGGAGCCGGTGAGCGTGGGTCTCGCG
GTATCATTGCAGCACTGGGGCCAGATGGTAAGCCCTCCCGTATCGTAGTTATCTACACGACGGGGAGTCA
GGCAACTATGGATGAACGAAATAGACAGATCGCTGAGATAGGTGCCTCACTGATTAAGCATTGGTAACTG
TCAGACCAAGTTTACTCATATATACTTTAGATTGATTTAAAACTTCATTTTTAATTTAAAAGGATCTAGG
TGAAGATCCTTTTTGATAATCTCATGACCAAAATCCCTTAACGTGAGTTTTCGTTCCACTGAGCGTCAGA
CCCCGTAGAAAAGATCAAAGGATCTTCTTGAGATCCTTTTTTTCTGCGCGTAATCTGCTGCTTGCAAACA
AAAAAACCACCGCTACCAGCGGTGGTTTGTTTGCCGGATCAAGAGCTACCAACTCTTTTTCCGAAGGTAA
CTGGCTTCAGCAGAGCGCAGATACCAAATACTGTTCTTCTAGTGTAGCCGTAGTTAGGCCACCACTTCAA
GAACTCTGTAGCACCGCCTACATACCTCGCTCTGCTAATCCTGTTACCAGTGGCTGCTGCCAGTGGCGAT
AAGTCGTGTCTTACCGGGTTGGACTCAAGACGATAGTTACCGGATAAGGCGCAGCGGTCGGGCTGAACGG
GGGGTTCGTGCACACAGCCCAGCTTGGAGCGAACGACCTACACCGAACTGAGATACCTACAGCGTGAGCT
ATGAGAAAGCGCCACGCTTCCCGAAGGGAGAAAGGCGGACAGGTATCCGGTAAGCGGCAGGGTCGGAACA
GGAGAGCGCACGAGGGAGCTTCCAGGGGGAAACGCCTGGTATCTTTATAGTCCTGTCGGGTTTCGCCACC
TCTGACTTGAGCGTCGATTTTTGTGATGCTCGTCAGGGGGGCGGAGCCTATGGAAAAACGCCAGCAACGC
GGCCTTTTTACGGTTCCTGGCCTTTTGCTGGCCTTTTGCTCACATGTTCTTTCCTGCGTTATCCCCTGAT
TCTGTGGATAACCGTATTACCGCCTTTGAGTGAGCTGATACCGCTCGCCGCAGCCGAACGACCGAGCGCA
GCGAGTCAGTGAGCGAGGAAGCGGAAGAGCGCCCAATACGCAAACCGCCTCTCCCCGCGCGTTGGCCGAT
TCATTAATGCAGCTGGCACGACAGGTTTCCCGACTGGAAAGCGGGCAGTGAGCGCAACGCAATTAATGTG
AGTTAGCTCACTCATTAGGCACCCCAGGCTTTACACTTTATGCTTCCGGCTCGTATGTTGTGTGGAATTG
TGAGCGGATAACAATTTCACACAGGAAACAGCTATGACCATGATTACGCCAAGCGCGCAATTAACCCTCA
CTAAAGGGAACAAAAGCTGGAGCTGCAAGCTTAATGTAGTCTTATGCAATACTCTTGTAGTCTTGCAACA
TGGTAACGATGAGTTAGCAACATGCCTTACAAGGAGAGAAAAAGCACCGTGCATGCCGATTGGTGGAAGT
AAGGTGGTACGATCGTGCCTTATTAGGAAGGCAACAGACGGGTCTGACATGGATTGGACGAACCACTGAA
TTGCCGCATTGCAGAGATATTGTATTTAAGTGCCTAGCTCGATACATAAACGGGTCTCTCTGGTTAGACC
AGATCTGAGCCTGGGAGCTCTCTGGCTAACTAGGGAACCCACTGCTTAAGCCTCAATAAAGCTTGCCTTG
AGTGCTTCAAGTAGTGTGTGCCCGTCTGTTGTGTGACTCTGGTAACTAGAGATCCCTCAGACCCTTTTAG
TCAGTGTGGAAAATCTCTAGCAGTGGCGCCCGAACAGGGACTTGAAAGCGAAAGGGAAACCAGAGGAGCT
CTCTCGACGCAGGACTCGGCTTGCTGAAGCGCGCACGGCAAGAGGCGAGGGGCGGCGACTGGTGAGTACG
CCAAAAATTTTGACTAGCGGAGGCTAGAAGGAGAGAGATGGGTGCGAGAGCGTCAGTATTAAGCGGGGGA
GAATTAGATCGCGATGGGAAAAAATTCGGTTAAGGCCAGGGGGAAAGAAAAAATATAAATTAAAACATAT
AGTATGGGCAAGCAGGGAGCTAGAACGATTCGCAGTTAATCCTGGCCTGTTAGAAACATCAGAAGGCTGT
AGACAAATACTGGGACAGCTACAACCATCCCTTCAGACAGGATCAGAAGAACTTAGATCATTATATAATA
CAGTAGCAACCCTCTATTGTGTGCATCAAAGGATAGAGATAAAAGACACCAAGGAAGCTTTAGACAAGAT
AGAGGAAGAGCAAAACAAAAGTAAGACCACCGCACAGCAAGCGGCCGCTGATCTTCAGACCTGGAGGAGG
AGATATGAGGGACAATTGGAGAAGTGAATTATATAAATATAAAGTAGTAAAAATTGAACCATTAGGAGTA
GCACCCACCAAGGCAAAGAGAAGAGTGGTGCAGAGAGAAAAAAGAGCAGTGGGAATAGGAGCTTTGTTCC
TTGGGTTCTTGGGAGCAGCAGGAAGCACTATGGGCGCAGCGTCAATGACGCTGACGGTACAGGCCAGACA
ATTATTGTCTGGTATAGTGCAGCAGCAGAACAATTTGCTGAGGGCTATTGAGGCGCAACAGCATCTGTTG
CAACTCACAGTCTGGGGCATCAAGCAGCTCCAGGCAAGAATCCTGGCTGTGGAAAGATACCTAAAGGATC
AACAGCTCCTGGGGATTTGGGGTTGCTCTGGAAAACTCATTTGCACCACTGCTGTGCCTTGGAATGCTAG
TTGGAGTAATAAATCTCTGGAACAGATTTGGAATCACACGACCTGGATGGAGTGGGACAGAGAAATTAAC
AATTACACAAGCTTAATACACTCCTTAATTGAAGAATCGCAAAACCAGCAAGAAAAGAATGAACAAGAAT
TATTGGAATTAGATAAATGGGCAAGTTTGTGGAATTGGTTTAACATAACAAATTGGCTGTGGTATATAAA
ATTATTCATAATGATAGTAGGAGGCTTGGTAGGTTTAAGAATAGTTTTTGCTGTACTTTCTATAGTGAAT
AGAGTTAGGCAGGGATATTCACCATTATCGTTTCAGACCCACCTCCCAACCCCGAGGGGACCCAGAGAGG
GCCTATTTCCCATGATTCCTTCATATTTGCATATACGATACAAGGCTGTTAGAGAGATAATTAGAATTAA
TTTGACTGTAAACACAAAGATATTAGTACAAAATACGTGACGTAGAAAGTAATAATTTCTTGGGTAGTTT
GCAGTTTTAAAATTATGTTTTAAAATGGACTATCATATGCTTACCGTAACTTGAAAGTATTTCGATTTCT
TGGCTTTATATATCTTGTGGAAAGGACGAAACACCGGGAGTGTGACTACCGTCGTGGTTTTAGAGCTAGA
AATAGCAAGTTAAAATAAGGCTAGTCCGTTATCAACTTGAAAAAGTGGCACCGAGTCGGTGCTTTTTTAA
GCTTGGCGTAACTAGATCTTGAGACAAATGGCAGTATTCATCCACAATTTTAAAAGAAAAGGGGGGATTG
GGGGGTACAGTGCAGGGGAAAGAATAGTAGACATAATAGCAACAGACATACAAACTAAAGAATTACAAAA
ACAAATTACAAAAATTCAAAATTTTCGGGTTTATTACAGGGACAGCAGAGATCCACTTTGGCGCCGGCTC
GAGGGGG
