>Addgene plasmid #76560 | ADCK4 gRNA (BRDN0001145019) | depositor partial sequence | sequence record 144020 | Target Sequence
GGAGTGTGACTACCGTCGTG
