>Addgene plasmid #76560 | ADCK4 gRNA (BRDN0001145019) | addgene partial sequence | sequence record 186069 | hU6-F
CTTACCGTAACTTGAAAGTATTTCGATTTCTTGGCTTTATATATCTTGTGGAAAGGACGAAACACCGGGA
GTGTGACTACCGTCGTGGTTTTAGAGCTAGAAATAGCAAGTTAAAATAAGGCTAGTCCGTTATCAACTTG
AAAAAGTGGCACCGAGTCGGTGCTTTTTTAAGCTTGGCGTAACTAGATCTTGAGACAAATGGNAGTATTC
ATCCACAATTTTAAAAGAAAAGGGGGGATTGGGGGGTACAGTGCAGGGGAAAGAATAGTAGACATAATAG
CAACAGACATACAAACTANAGAATTACAAAAACAAATTACAAAAATTCAAAATTTTCNGGTTTATTACAG
GGACAGCAGAGATCCACTTTGGCNCCGGCTCGAGGGGGCCCGGGTGCAAAGATGGATAAAGTTTTTAAAC
AGAGAGGGATCTTTTGCAGCNTAATGGACCTTCNAGGTCTTGAAAGGAGTGGGGAATTGGCTCCGGTGCC
CGTCCAGTTGGGCAGAGCGCACATCGCCCCACAGTNCCCCGNAGAAGTTGGGGNGNGGGGGCGGGCAATT
TGANCCGGTG
